Addgene plasmid #45261: pBabe_puro_DEST_Flag_SLC7A14
Depositing lab: William Hahn. Depositing organization: Dana-Farber Cancer Institute. Publication: Systematic interrogation of 3q26 identifies TLOC1 and SKIL as cancer drivers. Hagerstrand D, Tong A, Schumacher SE, Ilic N, Shen RR, Cheung HW, Vazquez F, Shrestha Y, Kim SY, Giacomelli AO, Rosenbluh J, Schinzel AC, Spardy NA, Barbie DA, Mermel CH, Weir BA, Garraway LA, Tamayo P, Mesirov JP, Beroukhim R, Hahn WC. Cancer Discov. 2013 Jun 13. [Epub ahead of print] 10.1158/2159-8290.CD-12-0592 PubMed 23764425.
Backbone
  Vector backbone: pBabe-puro-flag-DEST
  Backbone size w/o insert (bp): 5100
  Vector type: Mammalian Expression, Retroviral
  Selectable markers: Puromycin
Growth in bacteria
  Bacterial resistance: Ampicillin, 100 μg/mL
  Growth temperature: 37°C
  Growth strain: DH5alpha
  Copy number: Unknown
Gene/Insert
  Gene/Insert name: SLC7A14
  Species: H. sapiens (human)
  Entrez Gene: SLC7A14 (a.k.a. PPP1R142)
  Tag / fusion protein: Flag (N terminal on backbone)
  Cloning method: Gateway Cloning
  Sequencing primers: 5′ pBabe5'; 3′ pBabe3'
Resource information
  A portion of this plasmid was derived from a plasmid made by: THE CCSB HUMAN ORFEOME COLLECTION
Terms and licenses: Academic/Nonprofit Terms; Industry Terms: Not Available to Industry
How to cite: pBabe_puro_DEST_Flag_SLC7A14 was a gift from William Hahn (Addgene plasmid # 45261 ; http://n2t.net/addgene:45261 ; RRID:Addgene_45261)
