[The description below was written by a language model from this plasmid's Addgene catalogue record.]
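Description:
pBabe_puro_DEST_Flag_SLC7A14 is a retroviral mammalian expression plasmid built on the pBabe-puro-flag-DEST backbone, a Gateway destination version of the pBabe-puro vector of about 5.1 kb without the insert. It is propagated in E. coli under ampicillin selection, and transduced or transfected mammalian cells are selected with puromycin. The record lists copy number as unknown and includes no feature table, so individual elements such as the origin of replication, long terminal repeats, packaging signal and the promoters driving the insert and the puromycin marker are not explicitly documented. pBabe-family vectors are generally Moloney murine leukemia virus-based, with the viral LTR driving the cloned gene and a separate internal promoter driving the resistance marker, but that arrangement is not confirmed by the record for this plasmid.

The payload is the human SLC7A14 open reading frame (also known as PPP1R142), a member of the solute carrier family 7 genes. It was introduced by Gateway recombination, and part of the plasmid derives from the CCSB human ORFeome collection, which indicates that the ORF was transferred from an entry clone into the destination vector. A Flag epitope encoded by the backbone is fused to the N terminus of the protein, allowing detection or immunoprecipitation with anti-Flag antibodies.

The construct is suited to producing retrovirus in packaging cells for stable, puromycin-selectable overexpression of Flag-tagged SLC7A14 in mammalian cells. It was deposited in connection with a systematic study of genes in the 3q26 chromosomal region as candidate cancer drivers, where it presumably served as one of the tested ORF expression constructs.
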