>Addgene plasmid #45261 | pBabe_puro_DEST_Flag_SLC7A14 | depositor partial sequence | sequence record 63196 | SLC7A14 5'
NCGCGGATCGTGTGGTGGTCGTAGGAATTCATGGACTACAAAGACGATGACGACAAGCAATTGACAAGTT
TGTACAAAAAAGTTGGCATGCTAGAGGGAACTGGGACCACCACGGCACATGGAACTAAGCTAGCCCAGGT
ACTCACCACAGTGGACCTCATCTCTCTTGGCGTTGGCAGCTGTGTGGGCACTGGCATGTATGTGGTCTCT
GGCCTGGTGGCCAAGGAAATGGCAGGACCTGGTGTCATTGTGTCCTTCATCATTGCAGCCGTCGCATCCA
TATTATCAGGCGTCTGCTATGCAGAGTTTGGAGTTCGAGTCCCCAAGACCACAGGATCTGCCTACACCTA
CAGCTATGTCACTGTTGGGGAATTTGTGGCATTTTTCATTGGCTGGAACCTGATCCTGGAGTACCTGATT
GGCACTGCGGCCGGAGCCAGTGCTCTGAGCAGCATGTTTGACTCACTAGCCAACCACACCATCAGCCGCT
GGATGGCGGACAGCGTGGGAACCCTCAATGGCCTGGGGAAAGGTGAAGAATCATACCCAGACCTTCTGGC
TCTGTTGATCGCGGTCATTGTGACCATCATTGTTGCTCTGGGGGTGAAGAATTCCATAGGCTTCAACAAT
GTTCTCAATGTGCTGAACCTGGCAGTATGGGTGTTCATCATGATCGCAGGCCTCTTCTTCATCAATGGGA
AATACTGGGCGGAGGGCCAGTTCTTGCCCCACGGCTGGTCAGGGGTGCTGCAAGGAGCAGCAACATGCTT
CTACGCTTTCATTGGCTTTGACATCATCGCCACCACTGGAGAGGAAGCCAAGAATCCCAACACGTCCATC
CCTTATGCTATCACTGCCTCCCTGGTCATCTGCCTGACAGCATATGTGTCTGTGAGCGTGATCTTAACTC
TGATGGTGCCATATTATACCATTGACACGGAATCCCCACTCATGGAGATGTTTGTGGCTCATGGGTTCTA
TGCTGCCAAANTNCGTANTGGCCATTGGGGTCGGTTGCAGGACTGACANTCANCTTGCTGGGGGTCCCTC
TTCCCGA
