>Addgene plasmid #45261 | pBabe_puro_DEST_Flag_SLC7A14 | depositor partial sequence | sequence record 63197 | SLC7A14 3'
NNCTTNTCAGAAGTTGGGTACTCTGGAGAGTAATCTAACTCATCATTTGCAATCAGGGCCTCTGAGTTCT
GTTTGTGTTTGCTTTTGCTCTTCGCTTTGCTACTTGTCCGGCCGTTTGCCTTCGCATCTGACATCTGTTG
GTAATAGAAGCCTTTGTCTTCAGTGGGCCCGCCCCAGTCCTCCTGGCTCTCGCCCTCTGTGGCGTAGGAG
AAACCCTCCTCCACTGAGAAGGGGTCATCCACGTCGTAGCGTTGGTACGTGCTTTGGTGCAGGGCCTCTT
CTCGAGCGCTGATTTCCAGGGTGCTGTTCCAGATGCCATATCCAAAATAAATGAGCAGACCCACAAAGCA
CCAGACCGCAAACCGGATCCATGTGATGGTGGAGAGCTTTAGCATGAGATAGATGTTCACCAGCATGGCA
AAGGCAGGCACAAAGGGGAGGCAAGGGGCCATGTAGGGCAGCTTCTTGGGGTTCTCTGGCTGCTGCAGGA
TCACAAACACCAGGGTGCTGATCAGCAGCACCATCAGAACAACCAGAAGGATGGCCCACCAGCTCTGCTC
TGAGATGTAGTCAGAACCAAAGATGATGAAGGAGCAGAAGATGAACATGAGGATGAAGAGCAGGAGCACG
CAGATGGTCACCGTGTGCCCCGTCGCTGCTGTGGGCCGGTCCATTTTGCCTGGAAGGCCCAGCCGGATTC
TCATGGTGTAATAATGAGGCCCAATCAGCTTCTTTAACTTGATGAGATAAATATTTTCGGATTCATCAGC
TTCTATGCCTGTGGTCATGTCCACGGTGCCGTAATTGGGGTGGTTGACGTTGTANGTTGACTTGTCTGAT
TTCCCTATGANCATCTCATTGTCTCCNAGGATGGTAAGTTCTTGGCCCCACATGTGTTGGTGGCTGGGCC
ANAAAACTCATCCCCCTCACTCACAGGANA
