>Addgene plasmid #45261 | pBabe_puro_DEST_Flag_SLC7A14 | addgene partial sequence | sequence record 64347 | pBABE5 5'-CTTTATCCAGCCCTCAC-3'
GCCGGATCCCAGTGTGGTGGTACGTAGGAATTCATGGACTACAAAGACGATGACGACAAGCAATTGACAA
GTTTGTACAAAAAAGTTGGCATGCTAGAGGGAACTGGGACCACCACGGCACATGGAACTAAGCTAGCCCA
GGTACTCACCACAGTGGACCTCATCTCTCTTGGCGTTGGCAGCTGTGTGGGCACTGGCATGTATGTGGTC
TCTGGCCTGGTGGCCAAGGAAATGGCAGGACCTGGTGTCATTGTGTCCTTCATCATTGCAGCCGTCGCAT
CCATATTATCAGGCGTCTGCTATGCAGAGTTTGGAGTTCGAGTCCCCAAGACCACAGGATCTGCCTACAC
CTACAGCTATGTCACTGTTGGGGAATTTGTGGCATTTTTCATTGGCTGGAACCTGATCCTGGAGTACCTG
ATTGGCACTGCGGCCGGAGCCAGTGCTCTGAGCAGCATGTTTGACTCACTAGCCAACCACACCATCAGCC
GCTGGATGGCGGACAGCGTGGGAACCCTCAATGGCCTGGGGAAAGGTGAAGAATCATACCCAGACCTTCT
GGCTCTGTTGATCGCGGTCATTGTGACCATCATTGTTGCTCTGGGGGTGAAGAATTCCATAGGCTTCAAC
AATGTTCTCAATGTGCTGAACCTGGCAGTATGGGTGTTCATCATGATCGCAGGCCTCTTCTTCATCAATG
GGAAATACTGGGCGGAGGGCCAGTTCTTGCCCCACGGCTGGTCAGGGGTGCTGCAAGGAGCAGCAACATG
CTTCTACGCTTTCATTGGCTTTGACATCATCGCCACCACTGGAGAGGAAGCCAAGAATCCCAACACGTCC
ATCCCTTATGCTATCACTGCCTCCCTGGTCATCTGCCTGACAGCATATGTGTCTGTGAGCGTGATCTTAA
CTCTGATGGTGCCATAT
